Addgene plasmid #212783: pHyg-CUbo(K48R)-yeGFP-His6
Purpose: (Empty Backbone) C-terminal PCR-based tagging with CUbo(K48R)-yeGFP-His6 in budding yeast with HygR selection
Depositing lab: Helle Ulrich. Depositing organization: Institut fuer Molekulare Biologie (IMB Mainz). Publication: Ubiquiton-An inducible, linkage-specific polyubiquitylation tool. Renz C, Asimaki E, Meister C, Albanese V, Petriukov K, Krapoth NC, Wegmann S, Wollscheid HP, Wong RP, Fulzele A, Chen JX, Leon S, Ulrich HD. Mol Cell. 2024 Jan 18;84(2):386-400.e11. doi: 10.1016/j.molcel.2023.11.016. Epub 2023 Dec 15. PubMed 38103558.
Backbone
  Vector backbone: pYM
  Vector type: PCR-based tagging
  Selectable markers: Hygromycin
Growth in bacteria
  Bacterial resistance: Ampicillin, 100 μg/mL
  Growth temperature: 37°C
  Growth strain: Top10
  Copy number: High Copy
Gene/Insert
  Gene/Insert name: None
Terms and licenses: Academic/Nonprofit Terms; Industry Terms: Not Available to Industry
Depositor comments: pHU5270
How to cite: pHyg-CUbo(K48R)-yeGFP-His6 was a gift from Helle Ulrich (Addgene plasmid # 212783 ; http://n2t.net/addgene:212783 ; RRID:Addgene_212783)
