[The description below was written by a language model from this plasmid's Addgene catalogue record and pLannotate feature annotations shown in this document.]
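Description:
pHyg-CUbo(K48R)-yeGFP-His6 is a PCR-template plasmid of the pYM series for C-terminal tagging of chromosomal genes in budding yeast. It is catalogued as an empty backbone with no gene insert. Rather than being maintained in yeast, it serves as a template from which the tag-plus-marker cassette is amplified with primers carrying homology to the target locus, so that the product integrates by homologous recombination in frame with the 3' end of the chosen open reading frame. In E. coli it is propagated through a high-copy ColE1/pUC-type origin with ampicillin selection (AmpR under its own bla promoter). No yeast replication origin is annotated, consistent with its role as a template only. Short lacI, rop and bom fragments, together with flanking T7 and SP6 promoters, are backbone remnants.

The tagging module reads as a single continuous coding unit: a human FKBP12 segment, a partial S. cerevisiae ubiquitin segment, yeast-enhanced GFP and a short polyhistidine tag (His6 by name, matched by the annotation tool as a fragment of a 9xHis feature). The FKBP–ubiquitin portion presumably corresponds to the "CUbo" element in the name, and the K48R designation indicates a lysine-to-arginine substitution at ubiquitin position 48, a change that generally prevents chain extension through that residue. The record does not detail the exact boundaries of this element. Downstream lie the hphMX6 hygromycin-resistance cassette for selecting yeast integrants and a CYC1 terminator. The associated work describes an inducible, linkage-specific polyubiquitylation system, for which this plasmid provides a substrate tag that also allows fluorescence detection via GFP and affinity purification via the His tag.
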