Features (pLannotate 1.2.2; 14 found; start..end, strand, type, name):
     83..405     +  CDS            FKBP (fragment): human FK506-binding protein FKBP12
    415..538     +  CDS            ubiquitin (fragment): Saccharomyces cerevisiae ubiquitin
    580..1296    +  CDS            yEGFP: yEGFP is a fluorescent protein published in 1997.
   1303..1320    +  CDS            9xHis (fragment): 9xHis affinity tag
   1376..2750    +  gene           hphMX6 (fragment): yeast selectable marker conferring hygromycin resistance
   2802..2991    +  terminator     CYC1 terminator: S. cerevisiae CYC1; transcription terminator for CYC1
   3066..3084    -  promoter       T7 promoter: promoter for bacteriophage T7 RNA polymerase
   3106..3159    -  CDS            lacI (fragment): lac repressor; lacI; The lac repressor binds to the lac operator to inhibit transcription in E. coli. This inhibition can be relieved by adding lactose or isopropyl-β-D-thiogalactopyranoside (IPTG).
   3342..3930    -  rep_origin     ori: high-copy-number ColE1/pMB1/pBR322/pUC origin of replication
   4101..4961    -  CDS            AmpR: β-lactamase; bla; confers resistance to ampicillin, carbenicillin, and related antibiotics
   4962..5066    -  promoter       AmpR promoter: bla
   5161..5196    +  CDS            rop (fragment): Rop protein, which maintains plasmids at low copy number; rop
   5298..5349    +  misc_feature   bom (fragment): basis of mobility region from pBR322
   5412..2       +  promoter       SP6 promoter (across the origin): promoter for bacteriophage SP6 RNA polymerase
>Addgene plasmid #212783 | pHyg-CUbo(K48R)-yeGFP-His6 | addgene full sequence | sequence record 420581 | Addgene NGS Result
GAACGCGGCCGCCAGCTGAAGCTTCGTACGCTGCAGGTCGACGGGAGCGGAGCAGGTGCTGGTGCTGGTG
CTGGAGCAATTCTGGGAGTGCAGGTGGAAACCATCTCCCCAGGAGACGGGCGCACCTTCCCCAAGCGCGG
CCAGACCTGCGTGGTGCACTACACCGGGATGCTTGAAGATGGAAAGAAATTTGATTCCTCCCGGGACAGA
AACAAGCCCTTTAAGTTTATGCTAGGCAAGCAGGAGGTGATCCGAGGCTGGGAAGAAGGGGTTGCCCAGA
TGAGTGTGGGTCAGAGAGCCAAACTGACTATATCTCCAGATTATGCCTATGGTGCCACTGGGCACCCAGG
CATCATCCCACCACATGCCACTCTCGTCTTCGATGTGGAGCTTCTAAAACTGGAAGGGTCGACCGGTATC
CCTCCAGATCAACAAAGATTGATCTTTGCCGGTCGACAGCTAGAAGACGGTAGAACGCTGTCTGATTACA
ACATTCAGAAGGAGTCCACCTTACATCTTGTGCTAAGGCTAAGAGGTGTTACTGGATCCGGAGCAGGTGC
TGGTGCTGGTGCTGGAGCAATTCTGTCTAAAGGTGAAGAATTATTCACTGGTGTTGTCCCAATTTTGGTT
GAATTAGATGGTGATGTTAATGGTCACAAATTTTCTGTCTCCGGTGAAGGTGAAGGTGATGCTACTTACG
GTAAATTGACCTTAAAATTTATTTGTACTACTGGTAAATTGCCAGTTCCATGGCCAACCTTAGTCACTAC
TTTCGGTTATGGTGTTCAATGTTTTGCGAGATACCCAGATCATATGAAACAACATGACTTTTTCAAGTCT
GCCATGCCAGAAGGTTATGTTCAAGAAAGAACTATTTTTTTCAAAGATGACGGTAACTACAAGACCAGAG
CTGAAGTCAAGTTTGAAGGTGATACCTTAGTTAATAGAATCGAATTAAAAGGTATTGATTTTAAAGAAGA
TGGTAACATTTTAGGTCACAAATTGGAATACAACTATAACTCTCACAATGTTTACATCATGGCTGACAAA
CAAAAGAATGGTATCAAAGTTAACTTCAAAATTAGACACAACATTGAAGATGGTTCTGTTCAATTAGCTG
ACCATTATCAACAAAATACTCCAATTGGTGATGGTCCAGTCTTGTTACCAGACAACCATTACTTATCCAC
TCAATCTGCCTTATCCAAAGATCCAAACGAAAAGAGAGACCACATGGTCTTGTTAGAATTTGTTACTGCT
GCTGGTATTACCCATGGTATGGATGAATTGTACAAAGGTTCTCACCACCACCACCACCACTAAGCGCGCC
AGATCTGTTTAGCTTGCCTCGTCCCCGCCGGGTCACCCGGCCAGCGACATGGAGGCCCAGAATACCCTCC
TTGACAGTCTTGACGTGCGCAGCTCAGGGGCATGATGTGACTGTCGCCCGTACATTTAGCCCATACATCC
CCATGTATAATCATTTGCATCCATACATTTTGATGGCCGCACGGCGCGAAGCAAAAATTACGGCTCCTCG
CTGCGGACCTGCGAGCAGGGAAACGCTCCCCTCACAGACGCGTTGAATTGTCCCCACGCCGCGCCCCTGT
AGAGAAATATAAAAGGTTAGGATTTGCCACTGAGGTTCTTCTTTCATATACTTCCTTTTAAAATCTTGCT
AGGATACAGTTCTCACATCACATCCGAACATAAACAACCATGGGTAAAAAGCCTGAACTCACCGCGACGT
CTGTCGAGAAGTTTCTGATCGAAAAGTTCGACAGCGTCTCCGACCTGATGCAGCTCTCGGAGGGCGAAGA
ATCTCGTGCTTTCAGCTTCGATGTAGGAGGGCGTGGATATGTCCTGCGGGTAAATAGCTGCGCCGATGGT
TTCTACAAAGATCGTTATGTTTATCGGCACTTTGCATCGGCCGCGCTCCCGATTCCGGAAGTGCTTGACA
TTGGGGAATTCAGCGAGAGCCTGACCTATTGCATCTCCCGCCGTGCACAGGGTGTCACGTTGCAAGACCT
GCCTGAAACCGAACTGCCCGCTGTTCTGCAGCCGGTCGCGGAGGCCATGGATGCGATCGCTGCGGCCGAT
CTTAGCCAGACGAGCGGGTTCGGCCCATTCGGACCGCAAGGAATCGGTCAATACACTACATGGCGTGATT
TCATATGCGCGATTGCTGATCCCCATGTGTATCACTGGCAAACTGTGATGGACGACACCGTCAGTGCGTC
CGTCGCGCAGGCTCTCGATGAGCTGATGCTTTGGGCCGAGGACTGCCCCGAAGTCCGGCACCTCGTGCAC
GCGGATTTCGGCTCCAACAATGTCCTGACGGACAATGGCCGCATAACAGCGGTCATTGACTGGAGCGAGG
CGATGTTCGGGGATTCCCAATACGAGGTCGCCAACATCTTCTTCTGGAGGCCGTGGTTGGCTTGTATGGA
GCAGCAGACGCGCTACTTCGAGCGGAGGCATCCGGAGCTTGCAGGATCGCCGCGGCTCCGGGCGTATATG
CTCCGCATTGGTCTTGACCAACTCTATCAGAGCTTGGTTGACGGCAATTTCGATGATGCAGCTTGGGCGC
AGGGTCGATGCGACGCAATCGTCCGATCCGGAGCCGGGACTGTCGGGCGTACACAAATCGCCCGCAGAAG
CGCGGCCGTCTGGACCGATGGCTGTGTAGAAGTACTCGCCGATAGTGGAAACCGACGCCCCAGCACTCGT
CCGAGGGCAAAGGAATAATCTCGAGTCATGTAATTAGTTATGTCACGCTTACATTCACGCCCTCCCCCCA
CATCCGCTCTAACCGAAAAGGAAGGAGTTAGACAACCTGAAGTCTAGGTCCCTATTTATTTTTTTATAGT
TATGTTAGTATTAAGAACGTTATTTATATTTCAAATTTTTCTTTTTTTTCTGTACAGACGCGTGTACGCA
TGTAACATTATACTGAAAACCTTGCTTGAGAAGGTTTTGGGACGCTCGAAGGCTTTAACGAGCTCGAATT
CATCGATGATATCAGATCCACTAGTGGCCTATGCGGCCGCGGATCTGCCGGTCTCCCTATAGTGAGTCGT
ATTAATTTCGATAAGCCAGGTTAACCTGCATTAATGAATCGGCCAACGCGCGGGGAGAGGCGGTTTGCGT
ATTGGGCGCTCTTCCGCTTCCTCGCTCACTGACTCGCTGCGCTCGGTCGTTCGGCTGCGGCGAGCGGTAT
CAGCTCACTCAAAGGCGGTAATACGGTTATCCACAGAATCAGGGGATAACGCAGGAAAGAACATGTGAGC
AAAAGGCCAGCAAAAGGCCAGGAACCGTAAAAAGGCCGCGTTGCTGGCGTTTTTCCATAGGCTCCGCCCC
CCTGACGAGCATCACAAAAATCGACGCTCAAGTCAGAGGTGGCGAAACCCGACAGGACTATAAAGATACC
AGGCGTTTCCCCCTGGAAGCTCCCTCGTGCGCTCTCCTGTTCCGACCCTGCCGCTTACCGGATACCTGTC
CGCCTTTCTCCCTTCGGGAAGCGTGGCGCTTTCTCATAGCTCACGCTGTAGGTATCTCAGTTCGGTGTAG
GTCGTTCGCTCCAAGCTGGGCTGTGTGCACGAACCCCCCGTTCAGCCCGACCGCTGCGCCTTATCCGGTA
ACTATCGTCTTGAGTCCAACCCGGTAAGACACGACTTATCGCCACTGGCAGCAGCCACTGGTAACAGGAT
TAGCAGAGCGAGGTATGTAGGCGGTGCTACAGAGTTCTTGAAGTGGTGGCCTAACTACGGCTACACTAGA
AGAACAGTATTTGGTATCTGCGCTCTGCTGAAGCCAGTTACCTTCGGAAAAAGAGTTGGTAGCTCTTGAT
CCGGCAAACAAACCACCGCTGGTAGCGGTGGTTTTTTTGTTTGCAAGCAGCAGATTACGCGCAGAAAAAA
AGGATCTCAAGAAGATCCTTTGATCTTTTCTACGGGGTCTGACGCTCAGTGGAACGAAAACTCACGTTAA
GGGATTTTGGTCATGAGATTATCAAAAAGGATCTTCACCTAGATCCTTTTAAATTAAAAATGAAGTTTTA
AATCAATCTAAAGTATATATGAGTAAACTTGGTCTGACAGTTACCAATGCTTAATCAGTGAGGCACCTAT
CTCAGCGATCTGTCTATTTCGTTCATCCATAGTTGCCTGACTCCCCGTCGTGTAGATAACTACGATACGG
GAGGGCTTACCATCTGGCCCCAGTGCTGCAATGATACCGCGAGACCCACGCTCACCGGCTCCAGATTTAT
CAGCAATAAACCAGCCAGCCGGAAGGGCCGAGCGCAGAAGTGGTCCTGCAACTTTATCCGCCTCCATCCA
GTCTATTAATTGTTGCCGGGAAGCTAGAGTAAGTAGTTCGCCAGTTAATAGTTTGCGCAACGTTGTTGCC
ATTGCTACAGGCATCGTGGTGTCACGCTCGTCGTTTGGTATGGCTTCATTCAGCTCCGGTTCCCAACGAT
CAAGGCGAGTTACATGATCCCCCATGTTGTGCAAAAAAGCGGTTAGCTCCTTCGGTCCTCCGATCGTTGT
CAGAAGTAAGTTGGCCGCAGTGTTATCACTCATGGTTATGGCAGCACTGCATAATTCTCTTACTGTCATG
CCATCCGTAAGATGCTTTTCTGTGACTGGTGAGTACTCAACCAAGTCATTCTGAGAATAGTGTATGCGGC
GACCGAGTTGCTCTTGCCCGGCGTCAATACGGGATAATACCGCGCCACATAGCAGAACTTTAAAAGTGCT
CATCATTGGAAAACGTTCTTCGGGGCGAAAACTCTCAAGGATCTTACCGCTGTTGAGATCCAGTTCGATG
TAACCCACTCGTGCACCCAACTGATCTTCAGCATCTTTTACTTTCACCAGCGTTTCTGGGTGAGCAAAAA
CAGGAAGGCAAAATGCCGCAAAAAAGGGAATAAGGGCGACACGGAAATGTTGAATACTCATACTCTTCCT
TTTTCAATATTATTGAAGCATTTATCAGGGTTATTGTCTCATGAGCGGATACATATTTGAATGTATTTAG
AAAAATAAACAAATAGGGGTTCCGCGCACATTTCCCCGAAAAGTGCCACCTGACGTCTAAGAAACCATTA
TTATCATGACATTAACCTATAAAAATAGGCGTATCACGAGGCCCTTTCGTCTCGCGCGTTTCGGTGATGA
CGGTGAAAACCTCTGACACATGCAGCTCCCGGAGACGGTCACAGCTTGTCTGTAAGCGGATGCCGGGAGC
AGACAAGCCCGTCAGGGCGCGTCAGCGGGTGTTGGCGGGTGTCGGGGCTGGCTTAACTATGCGGCATCAG
AGCAGATTGTACTGAGAGTGCACCATATGGACATATTGTCGTTAGAACGCGGCTACAATTAATACATAAC
CTTATGTATCATACACATACGATTTAGGTGACACTATA
